>Addgene plasmid #81348 | pDONR223_OR2G6_p.N294Y | addgene full sequence | sequence record 167643 | Addgene NGS Result
GGCAGTTCCCTACTCTCGCGTTAACGCTAGCATGGATGTTTTCCCAGTCACGACGTTGTAAAACGACGGC
CAGTCTTAAGCTCGGGCCCCAAATAATGATTTTATTTTGACTGATAGTGACCTGTTCGTTGCAACAAATT
GATGAGCAATGCTTTTTTATAATGCCAACTTTGTACAAAAAAGTTGGCACCATGGAGGAAACCAACAACA
GCTCTGAAAAGGGATTTCTTCTCCTGGGATTTTCAGATCAGCCTCAGCTAGAGAGGTTTCTTTTTGCCAT
CATTTTGTACTTCTACGTCTTGAGCCTTCTGGGGAACACTGCCCTCATACTAGTATGTTGTCTGGACTCC
AGACTCCACACTCCAATGTACTTCTTCCTCAGCAACCTCTCGTGTGTGGACATCTGCTTTACCACCAGTG
TTGCCCCACAGTTGCTGGTTACCATGAATAAGAAAGACAAAACCATGAGCTACGGTGGCTGTGTGGCCCA
GCTCTACGTGGCCATGGGGTTGGGCTCGTCTGAGTGTATTCTCTTGGCCGTCATGGCTTATGACCGCTAT
GCTGCTGTCTGCCGGCCACTGCGCTACATAGCCATTATGCACCCCAGGTTCTGTGCGTCTCTGGCCGGTG
GAGCATGGCTCAGCGGCCTCATCACCTCCCTAATTCAGTGCTCCCTCACTGTGCAGCTGCCCCTCTGTGG
TCATCGCACACTGGATCATATTTTCTGTGAGGTGCCAGTGCTCATCAAACTGGCCTGTGTGGATACGACT
TTCAACGAGGCAGAACTCTTTGTGGCCAGTGTAGTCTTTCTAATTGTCCCGGTGTTACTCATCTTAGTCT
CCTATGGCTTTATCACTCAAGCTGTGTTAAGGATAAAATCAGCTGCGGGCCGCCAAAAGGCCTTTGGGAC
CTGTTCGTCTCACCTGGTTGTGGTCATCATTTTCTATGGGACCATCATATTCATGTACCTTCAACCGGCC
AATAGGAGATCCAAAAACCAGGGAAAGTTTGTTTCTCTTTTCTATACCATAGTCACCCCACTTTTAAACC
CCATTATCTACACTCTGAGATACAAAGATGTGAAAGGGGCCTTGAGGACCCTGATACTGGGTAGTGCTGC
TGGACAAAGCCACAAGGACTGATTGCCAACTTTCTTGTACAAAGTTGGCATTATAAGAAAGCATTGCTTA
TCAATTTGTTGCAACGAACAGGTCACTATCAGTCAAAATAAAATCATTATTTGCCATCCAGCTGATATCC
CCTATAGTGAGTCGTATTACATGGTCATAGCTGTTTCCTGGCAGCTCTGGCCCGTGTCTCAAAATCTCTG
ATGTTACATTGCACAAGATAAAAATATATCATCATGCCTCCTCTAGACCAGCCAGGACAGAAATGCCTCG
ACTTCGCTGCTACCCAAGGTTGCCGGGTGACGCACACCGTGGAAACGGATGAAGGCACGAACCCAGTGGA
CATAAGCCTGTTCGGTTCGTAAGCTGTAATGCAAGTAGCGTATGCGCTCACGCAACTGGTCCAGAACCTT
GACCGAACGCAGCGGTGGTAACGGCGCAGTGGCGGTTTTCATGGCTTGTTATGACTGTTTTTTTGGGGTA
CAGTCTATGCCTCGGGCATCCAAGCAGCAAGCGCGTTACGCCGTGGGTCGATGTTTGATGTTATGGAGCA
GCAACGATGTTACGCAGCAGGGCAGTCGCCCTAAAACAAAGTTAAACATTATGAGGGAAGCGGTGATCGC
CGAAGTATCGACTCAACTATCAGAGGTAGTTGGCGTCATCGAGCGCCATCTCGAACCGACGTTGCTGGCC
GTACATTTGTACGGCTCCGCAGTGGATGGCGGCCTGAAGCCACACAGTGATATTGATTTGCTGGTTACGG
TGACCGTAAGGCTTGATGAAACAACGCGGCGAGCTTTGATCAACGACCTTTTGGAAACTTCGGCTTCCCC
TGGAGAGAGCGAGATTCTCCGCGCTGTAGAAGTCACCATTGTTGTGCACGACGACATCATTCCGTGGCGT
TATCCAGCTAAGCGCGAACTGCAATTTGGAGAATGGCAGCGCAATGACATTCTTGCAGGTATCTTCGAGC
CAGCCACGATCGACATTGATCTGGCTATCTTGCTGACAAAAGCAAGAGAACATAGCGTTGCCTTGGTAGG
TCCAGCGGCGGAGGAACTCTTTGATCCGGTTCCTGAACAGGATCTATTTGAGGCGCTAAATGAAACCTTA
ACGCTATGGAACTCGCCGCCCGACTGGGCTGGCGATGAGCGAAATGTAGTGCTTACGTTGTCCCGCATTT
GGTACAGCGCAGTAACCGGCAAAATCGCGCCGAAGGATGTCGCTGCCGACTGGGCAATGGAGCGCCTGCC
GGCCCAGTATCAGCCCGTCATACTTGAAGCTAGACAGGCTTATCTTGGACAAGAAGAAGATCGCTTGGCC
TCGCGCGCAGATCAGTTGGAAGAATTTGTCCACTACGTGAAAGGCGAGATCACCAAGGTAGTCGGCAAAT
AACCCTCGAGCCACCCATGACCAAAATCCCTTAACGTGAGTTACGCGTCGTTCCACTGAGCGTCAGACCC
CGTAGAAAAGATCAAAGGATCTTCTTGAGATCCTTTTTTTCTGCGCGTAATCTGCTGCTTGCAAACAAAA
AAACCACCGCTACCAGCGGTGGTTTGTTTGCCGGATCAAGAGCTACCAACTCTTTTTCCGAAGGTAACTG
GCTTCAGCAGAGCGCAGATACCAAATACTGTTCTTCTAGTGTAGCCGTAGTTAGGCCACCACTTCAAGAA
CTCTGTAGCACCGCCTACATACCTCGCTCTGCTAATCCTGTTACCAGTGGCTGCTGCCAGTGGCGATAAG
TCGTGTCTTACCGGGTTGGACTCAAGACGATAGTTACCGGATAAGGCGCAGCGGTCGGGCTGAACGGGGG
GTTCGTGCACACAGCCCAGCTTGGAGCGAACGACCTACACCGAACTGAGATACCTACAGCGTGAGCTATG
AGAAAGCGCCACGCTTCCCGAAGGGAGAAAGGCGGACAGGTATCCGGTAAGCGGCAGGGTCGGAACAGGA
GAGCGCACGAGGGAGCTTCCAGGGGGAAACGCCTGGTATCTTTATAGTCCTGTCGGGTTTCGCCACCTCT
GACTTGAGCGTCGATTTTTGTGATGCTCGTCAGGGGGGCGGAGCCTATGGAAAAACGCCAGCAACGCGGC
CTTTTTACGGTTCCTGGCCTTTTGCTGGCCTTTTGCTCACATGTTCTTTCCTGCGTTATCCCCTGATTCT
GTGGATAACCGTATTACCGCCTTTGAGTGAGCTGATACCGCTCGCCGCAGCCGAACGACCGAGCGCAGCG
AGTCAGTGAGCGAGGAAGCGGAAGAGCGCCCAATACGCAAACCGCCTCTCCCCGCGCGTTGGCCGATTCA
TTAATGCAGCTGGCACGACAGGTTTCCCGACTGGAAAGCGGGCAGTGAGCGCAACGCAATTAATACGCGT
ACCGCTAGCCAGGAAGAGTTTGTAGAAACGCAAAAAGGCCATCCGTCAGGATGGCCTTCTGCTTAGTTTG
ATGCCTGGCAGTTTATGGCGGGCGTCCTGCCCGCCACCCTCCGGGCCGTTGCTTCACAACGTTCAAATCC
GCTCCCGGCGGATTTGTCCTACTCAGGAGAGCGTTCACCGACAAACAACAGATAAAACGAAAGGCCCAGT
CTTCCGACTGAGCCTTTCGTTTTATTTGATGCCT
Features (pLannotate 1.2.2; 12 found; start..end, strand, type, name):
     38..74      -  CDS            lacZα (fragment): LacZα fragment of β-galactosidase; lacZ fragment
     91..186     +  protein_bind   attL3: mutant version of attL; recombination site for the Gateway® LR reaction LR Clonase™
    192..1139    +  CDS            OR2G6: OR2G6_HUMAN - Experimental evidence at protein level: Swiss-Prot protein existence level 1. Odorant receptor. From Homo sapiens (Human).
   1147..1242    -  protein_bind   attL3: mutant version of attL; recombination site for the Gateway® LR reaction LR Clonase™
   1261..1279    -  promoter       T7 promoter: promoter for bacteriophage T7 RNA polymerase
   1469..1492    +  promoter       Pc promoter (fragment): intI1 (promoter lies within the coding sequence); class 1 integron promoter
   1668..1724    +  CDS            GmR (fragment): gentamycin acetyltransferase; aacC1; confers resistance to gentamycin
   1731..2522    +  CDS            SmR: aminoglycoside adenylyltransferase (Murphy, 1985); aadA; confers resistance to spectinomycin and streptomycin
   2615..3203    +  rep_origin     ori: high-copy-number ColE1/pMB1/pBR322/pUC origin of replication
   3386..3478    +  CDS            lacI (fragment): lac repressor; lacI; The lac repressor binds to the lac operator to inhibit transcription in E. coli. This inhibition can be relieved by adding lactose or isopropyl-β-D-thiogalactopyranoside (IPTG).
   3533..3560    -  terminator     rrnB T2 terminator: transcription terminator T2 from the E. coli rrnB gene
   3692..3735    +  terminator     rrnB T1 terminator: Escherichia coli rrnB; transcription terminator T1 from the E. coli rrnB gene
