[The description below was written by a language model from this plasmid's Addgene catalogue record and pLannotate feature annotations shown in this document.]
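Description:
pDONR223_OR2G6_p.N294Y is a Gateway entry clone built on the Invitrogen pDONR223 backbone. It carries the human olfactory receptor gene OR2G6 with an asparagine-to-tyrosine substitution at residue 294. It is a bacterial propagation and shuttling plasmid, not an expression construct. The record lists no promoter for the insert, and the only nearby promoter annotated is a T7 promoter outside the recombination cassette, on the opposite strand to the open reading frame. The plasmid replicates at high copy in E. coli from a ColE1/pUC-type origin. Selection uses spectinomycin, through the aadA aminoglycoside adenylyltransferase gene (SmR). This gene sits downstream of a class 1 integron Pc promoter fragment and a short remnant of a gentamicin resistance gene. The rrnB T1 and T2 terminators and small lacZα and lacI fragments are further backbone remnants.

In the 3,744-nt sequenced record, the OR2G6 coding sequence of about 950 bp is flanked on each side by an attL recombination site. The annotation software labels both as an attL variant, in opposite orientations. These sites allow an LR Clonase reaction to move the open reading frame directionally into any compatible Gateway destination vector, which then supplies the promoter, tags and host-specific elements. The depositor notes that the clone is in the "closed" configuration, with a stop codon immediately after the insert. The transferred ORF therefore yields a native C-terminus and cannot be read through into a C-terminal fusion tag.

The construct belongs to the Target Accelerator Plasmid Collection, a set of wild-type and mutant alleles assembled for systematic functional testing of rare variants found in cancer. It serves as the source clone for making expression vectors to assay the N294Y allele.
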