Addgene plasmid #81348: pDONR223_OR2G6_p.N294Y
Purpose: Gateway Donor vector containing OR2G6 , part of the Target Accelerator Plasmid Collection.
Depositing lab: Jesse Boehm & William Hahn & David Root. Depositing organization: Broad Institute. Publication: Systematic Functional Interrogation of Rare Cancer Variants Identifies Oncogenic Alleles. Kim E, Ilic N, Shrestha Y, Zou L, Kamburov A, Zhu C, Yang X, Lubonja R, Tran N, Nguyen C, Lawrence MS, Piccioni F, Bagul M, Doench JG, Chouinard CR, Wu X, Hogstrom L, Natoli T, Tamayo P, Horn H, Corsello SM, Lage K, Root DE, Subramanian A, Golub TR, Getz G, Boehm JS, Hahn WC. Cancer Discov. 2016 Jul;6(7):714-26. doi: 10.1158/2159-8290.CD-16-0160. Epub 2016 May 4. PubMed 27147599.
Backbone
  Vector backbone: pDONR223
  Backbone manufacturer: Invitrogen
  Backbone size w/o insert (bp): 2790
  Vector type: Gateway Entry vector
Growth in bacteria
  Bacterial resistance: Spectinomycin, 50 μg/mL
  Growth temperature: 37°C
  Growth strain: DH5alpha
  Copy number: High Copy
Gene/Insert
  Gene/Insert name: OR2G6
  Species: H. sapiens (human)
  Mutation: N294Y
  GenBank ID: NM_001013355.1
  Entrez Gene: OR2G6
  Promoter: None
  Cloning method: Gateway Cloning
  Sequencing primers: 5′ M13pUC-fwd; 3′ M13-Rev
Terms and licenses: Academic/Nonprofit Terms; Industry Terms: Not Available to Industry
Depositor comments: Closed state: stop codon immediately follows insert
How to cite: pDONR223_OR2G6_p.N294Y was a gift from Jesse Boehm & William Hahn & David Root (Addgene plasmid # 81348 ; http://n2t.net/addgene:81348 ; RRID:Addgene_81348)
