>Addgene plasmid #81348 | pDONR223_OR2G6_p.N294Y | depositor partial sequence | sequence record 154667 | Insert sequence
ATGGAGGAAACCAACAACAGCTCTGAAAAGGGATTTCTTCTCCTGGGATTTTCAGATCAGCCTCAGCTAG
AGAGGTTTCTTTTTGCCATCATTTTGTACTTCTACGTCTTGAGCCTTCTGGGGAACACTGCCCTCATACT
AGTATGTTGTCTGGACTCCAGACTCCACACTCCAATGTACTTCTTCCTCAGCAACCTCTCGTGTGTGGAC
ATCTGCTTTACCACCAGTGTTGCCCCACAGTTGCTGGTTACCATGAATAAGAAAGACAAAACCATGAGCT
ACGGTGGCTGTGTGGCCCAGCTCTACGTGGCCATGGGGTTGGGCTCGTCTGAGTGTATTCTCTTGGCCGT
CATGGCTTATGACCGCTATGCTGCTGTCTGCCGGCCACTGCGCTACATAGCCATTATGCACCCCAGGTTC
TGTGCGTCTCTGGCCGGTGGAGCATGGCTCAGCGGCCTCATCACCTCCCTAATTCAGTGCTCCCTCACTG
TGCAGCTGCCCCTCTGTGGTCATCGCACACTGGATCATATTTTCTGTGAGGTGCCAGTGCTCATCAAACT
GGCCTGTGTGGATACGACTTTCAACGAGGCAGAACTCTTTGTGGCCAGTGTAGTCTTTCTAATTGTCCCG
GTGTTACTCATCTTAGTCTCCTATGGCTTTATCACTCAAGCTGTGTTAAGGATAAAATCAGCTGCGGGCC
GCCAAAAGGCCTTTGGGACCTGTTCGTCTCACCTGGTTGTGGTCATCATTTTCTATGGGACCATCATATT
CATGTACCTTCAACCGGCCAATAGGAGATCCAAAAACCAGGGAAAGTTTGTTTCTCTTTTCTATACCATA
GTCACCCCACTTTTAAACCCCATTATCTACACTCTGAGATACAAAGATGTGAAAGGGGCCTTGAGGACCC
TGATACTGGGTAGTGCTGCTGGACAAAGCCACAAGGAC
